>Addgene plasmid #54810 | mEos4a-C1 | depositor partial sequence | sequence record 85206 | insert sequence
AACTCCGCCCCATTGACGCAAATGGGCGGTAGGCGTGTACGGTGGGAGGTCTATATAAGCAGAGCTGGTT
TAGTGAACCGTCAGATCCGCTAGCGCTACCGGTCGCCACCATGGTGAGTGCGATTAAGCCAGACATGAGG
ATCAAACTCCGTATGGAAGGCAACGTAAACGGGCACCACTTTGTGATCGACGGAGATGGTACAGGCAAGC
CTTATGAGGGAAAACAGACCATGGATCTTGAAGTCAAAGAGGGCGGACCTCTGCCTTTTGCCTTTGATAT
CCTGACCACTGCATTCCATTACGGCAACAGGGTATTCGTTAAATATCCAGACAACATACAAGACTATTTT
AAGCAGTCGTTTCCTAAGGGGTATTCGTGGGAACGAAGCTTGACTTTCGAAGACGGGGGCATTTGCTATG
CCAGAAACGACATAACAATGGAAGGGGACACTTTCTATAATAAAGTTCGATTTTATGGTACCAACTTTCC
CGCCAATGGTCCAGTTATGCAGAAGAAGACGCTGAAATGGGAGCCCTCCACTGAGAAAATGTATGTGCGT
GATGGAGTGCTGACGGGTGATATTCATATGGCTTTGTTGCTTGAAGGAAATGCCCATTACCGATGTGACT
TCAGAACTACTTACAAAGCTAAGGAGAAGGGTGTCAAGTTACCAGGCTACCACTTTGTGGACCACGCCAT
TGAGATTTTAAGCCATGACAAAGATTACAACAAGGTTAAGCTGTATGAGCATGCTGTTGCTCATTCTGGA
TTGCCTGACAATGCCAGACGATCCGGACTCAGATCTCGAGCTCAAGCTTCGAATTCTGCAGTCGACGGTA
CCGCGGGCCCGGGATCCACCGGATCTAGATAACTGATCATAATCAGCCATACCACATTTGTAGAGGTTTT
ACTTGCTTTAAAAAACCTCCCACACCTCCCCCTGAACCTGAAACATAAAATGAATGCAATTGTTGTTGTT
AACTTGTTTATTGC
