>Addgene plasmid #54810 | mEos4a-C1 | addgene partial sequence | sequence record 91160 | CMV-F 5'-CGCAAATGGGCGGTAGGCGTG-3'
AGTGAACCGTCAGATCCGCTAGCGCTACCGGTCGCCACCATGGTGAGTGCGATTAAGCCAGACATGAGGA
TCAAACTCCGTATGGAAGGCAACGTAAACGGGCACCACTTTGTGATCGACGGAGATGGTACAGGCAAGCC
TTATGAGGGAAAACAGACCATGGATCTTGAAGTCAAAGAGGGCGGACCTCTGCCTTTTGCCTTTGATATC
CTGACCACTGCATTCCATTACGGCAACAGGGTATTCGTTAAATATCCAGACAACATACAAGACTATTTTA
AGCAGTCGTTTCCTAAGGGGTATTCGTGGGAACGAAGCTTGACTTTCGAAGACGGGGGCATTTGCTATGC
CAGAAACGACATAACAATGGAAGGGGACACTTTCTATAATAAAGTTCGATTTTATGGTACCAACTTTCCC
GCCAATGGTCCAGTTATGCAGAAGAAGACGCTGAAATGGGAGCCCTCCACTGAGAAAATGTATGTGCGTG
ATGGAGTGCTGACGGGTGATATTCATATGGCTTTGTTGCTTGAAGGAAATGCCCATTACCGATGTGACTT
CAGAACTACTTACAAAGCTAAGGAGAAGGGTGTCAAGTTACCAGGCTACCACTTTGTGGACCACGCCATT
GAGATTTTAAGCCATGACAAAGATTACAACAAGGTTAAGCTGTATGAGCATGCTGTTGCTCATTCTGGAT
TGCCTGACAATGCCAGACGATCCGGACTCAGATCTCGAGCTCAAGCTTCGAATTCTGCAGTCGACGGTAC
CGCGGGCCCGGGATCCACCGG
