[The description below was written by a language model from this plasmid's Addgene catalogue record.]
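Description:
mEos4a-C1 is an empty mammalian expression backbone of about 4.75 kb, built in the "C1" cloning-vector format for making fluorescent protein fusions. It carries no insert of its own. The coding sequence for mEos4a sits on the backbone so that it forms an N-terminal tag, meaning a gene of interest is cloned downstream of, and in frame with, the fluorescent protein to produce an mEos4a-target fusion. The plasmid is propagated in E. coli as a high-copy vector under kanamycin selection. In mammalian cells a neomycin resistance marker allows selection of stable transfectants with G418. The record does not state which promoter drives the fusion cassette, the origins of replication, the polyadenylation signals, or the composition of the cloning site, and no feature table is provided to confirm them.

mEos4a is a photoconvertible fluorescent protein. The record lists two spectral states, with excitation/emission at 505/516 nm for the green form and 569/581 nm for the red form, consistent with the green-to-red conversion characteristic of the Eos family. The associated publication describes fixation-resistant photoactivatable fluorescent proteins developed for correlative light and electron microscopy (CLEM), which suggests that the tag is meant to keep its fluorescence and photoconversion through the harsh fixation used for electron microscopy. The vector is therefore typically used as a starting point for tagging a protein of interest at its N-terminus, to study its localization in mammalian cells by photoconversion-based imaging or CLEM workflows.
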