Addgene plasmid #54810: mEos4a-C1
Purpose: (Empty Backbone) Localization: C1 Cloning Vector, Excitation: 505 / 569, Emission: 516 / 581
Depositing lab: Michael Davidson & Loren Looger. Depositing organization: Florida State University, Tallahassee. Publication: Fixation-resistant photoactivatable fluorescent proteins for CLEM. Paez-Segala MG, Sun MG, Shtengel G, Viswanathan S, Baird MA, Macklin JJ, Patel R, Allen JR, Howe ES, Piszczek G, Hess HF, Davidson MW, Wang Y, Looger LL. Nat Methods. 2015 Jan 12. doi: 10.1038/nmeth.3225. PubMed 25581799.
Backbone
  Vector backbone: mEos4a-C1
  Backbone size (bp): 4750
  Vector type: Mammalian Expression
  Selectable markers: Neomycin (select with G418)
  Tag / fusion protein: mEos4a (N terminal on backbone)
Growth in bacteria
  Bacterial resistance: Kanamycin, 50 μg/mL
  Growth temperature: 37°C
  Growth strain: DH5alpha
  Copy number: High Copy
Gene/Insert
  Gene/Insert name: None
  Tag / fusion protein: mEos4a (N terminal on backbone)
Terms and licenses: Academic/Nonprofit Terms; Industry Terms
Depositor comments: . Excitation = 505 / 569; Emission = 516 / 581
How to cite: mEos4a-C1 was a gift from Michael Davidson & Loren Looger (Addgene plasmid # 54810 ; http://n2t.net/addgene:54810 ; RRID:Addgene_54810)
